Addgene plasmid #174173: PGKp-GFP-YAP (S94A)
Purpose: Lentiviral vector to constitutively express TEAD-binding mutant YAP under control of the human PGK promoter.
Depositing lab: Rod Bremner. Depositing organization: Sinai Health System. Publication: Binary pan-cancer classes with distinct vulnerabilities defined by pro- or anti-cancer YAP/TEAD activity. Pearson JD, Huang K, Pacal M, McCurdy SR, Lu S, Aubry A, Yu T, Wadosky KM, Zhang L, Wang T, Gregorieff A, Ahmad M, Dimaras H, Langille E, Cole SPC, Monnier PP, Lok BH, Tsao MS, Akeno N, Schramek D, Wikenheiser-Brokamp KA, Knudsen ES, Witkiewicz AK, Wrana JL, Goodrich DW, Bremner R. Cancer Cell. 2021 Jul 13. pii: S1535-6108(21)00338-X. doi: 10.1016/j.ccell.2021.06.016. PubMed 34270926.
Backbone
  Vector backbone: pLKO.1
  Backbone size w/o insert (bp): 8100
  Total vector size (bp): 9660
  Modifications to backbone: U6-shRNA sequence was removed and the original puromycin resistance gene was replaced with an IRES-GFP-T2A-puroR sequence.
  Vector type: Mammalian Expression, Lentiviral
  Selectable markers: Puromycin
Growth in bacteria
  Bacterial resistance: Ampicillin, 100 μg/mL
  Growth temperature: 37°C
  Growth strain: NEB Stable
  Growth instructions: Recommend TB over LB media.
  Copy number: High Copy
Gene/Insert
  Gene/Insert name: YAP (alt name: YAP1)
  Species: H. sapiens (human)
  Insert size (bp): 1584
  Mutation: Serine 94 mutated to Alanine
  Entrez Gene: YAP1 (a.k.a. COB1, YAP, YAP-1, YAP2, YAP65, YKI)
  Promoter: PGK
  Tag / fusion protein: 3x FLAG tag (N terminal on insert)
  Cloning method: Restriction Enzyme; 5′ cloning site BamHI (not destroyed); 3′ cloning site EcoRI (not destroyed)
  Sequencing primers: 5′ CAATAGCGGCTGCTCAG
Resource information
  A portion of this plasmid was derived from a plasmid made by: Jeff Wrana
Terms and licenses: Academic/Nonprofit Terms; Industry Terms: Not Available to Industry
How to cite: PGKp-GFP-YAP (S94A) was a gift from Rod Bremner (Addgene plasmid # 174173 ; http://n2t.net/addgene:174173 ; RRID:Addgene_174173)
