[The description below was written by a language model from this plasmid's Addgene catalogue record and pLannotate feature annotations shown in this document.]
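Description:
PGKp-GFP-YAP (S94A) is a lentiviral mammalian expression vector of about 9.7 kb built on a modified pLKO.1 backbone. The U6-shRNA cassette has been removed, and the original puromycin resistance gene has been replaced by an IRES-GFP-T2A-puroR module. In bacteria it is maintained through a high-copy ColE1/pUC-type origin and selected with ampicillin (AmpR). An f1 origin, an SV40 origin and remnants of lac and T7/T3 promoter sequences are also present in the plasmid backbone. The viral portion has a third-generation, self-inactivating layout. An RSV promoter drives a truncated HIV-1 5' LTR, followed by the Ψ packaging signal with a partial gag sequence, the RRE for Rev-dependent export of the genomic RNA, and the cPPT/CTS. The unit ends in a ΔU3 3' LTR followed by an SV40 polyadenylation signal.

The payload is a single transcript driven by the human PGK promoter. Its first open reading frame encodes human YAP1 with an N-terminal 3xFLAG tag and the serine 94 to alanine substitution, which the record describes as a TEAD-binding mutant. The insert was cloned between BamHI and EcoRI sites, and a residual Gateway attB2 site lies just downstream of it. An EMCV IRES then allows translation of EGFP. According to the backbone description, EGFP is joined to puromycin N-acetyltransferase by a T2A peptide, although the T2A itself is not annotated in the feature table. Transduced cells therefore constitutively express the mutant YAP and can be tracked by green fluorescence or selected with puromycin. GFP is a separate co-expressed reporter here, not a fusion to YAP. The construct is suited to testing which effects of YAP overexpression depend on TEAD interaction, in the context of the depositors' work on YAP/TEAD activity in cancer.
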