Features (pLannotate 1.2.2; 29 found; start..end, strand, type, name):
      1..227     +  promoter       RSV promoter: Rous sarcoma virus enhancer/promoter
    228..408     +  LTR            5' LTR (truncated): truncated 5' long terminal repeat (LTR) from HIV-1
    455..580     +  misc_feature   HIV-1 Ψ: packaging signal of human immunodeficiency virus type 1
    564..927     +  CDS            HIV-1 gag (fragment): gag protein from human immunodeficiency virus 1; gag
   1073..1306    +  misc_feature   RRE: The Rev response element (RRE) of HIV-1 allows for Rev-dependent mRNA export from the nucleus to the cytoplasm.
   1683..1707    +  CDS            Rev (fragment): human immunodeficiency virus 1 (HIV-1) Rev protein; rev; enhances nuclear export of unspliced and incompletely spliced viral mRNAs
   1748..1865    +  misc_feature   cPPT/CTS: central polypurine tract and central termination sequence of HIV-1
   1914..2424    +  promoter       hPGK promoter: human phosphoglycerate kinase 1 promoter
   2444..2509    +  CDS            3xFLAG: three tandem FLAG® epitope tags, followed by an enterokinase cleavage site
   2510..4021    +  CDS            YAP1: YAP1_HUMAN - Also known as YAP65. Experimental evidence at protein level: Swiss-Prot protein existence level 1. [Isoform 3]: Activates the C-terminal fragment (CTF) of ERBB4 (isoform 3). From Homo sapiens (Human).
   4025..4049    -  protein_bind   attB2: mutant version of attB; recombination site for the Gateway® BP reaction BP Clonase™
   4202..4664    +  misc_feature   IRES: internal ribosome entry site (IRES) of the encephalomyocarditis virus (EMCV)
   4678..5394    +  CDS            EGFP: EGFP is a basic (constitutively fluorescent) green fluorescent protein published in 1996, derived from Aequorea victoria. It is reported to be a rapidly-maturing weak dimer with moderate acid sensitivity.
   5458..6057    +  CDS            PuroR: puromycin N-acetyltransferase; pac from Streptomyces alboniger; confers resistance to puromycin
   6100..6183    +  CDS            nef (fragment): NEF_HV1Z2 - Experimental evidence at protein level: Swiss-Prot protein existence level 1. Extracellular Nef protein targets CD4(+) T-lymphocytes for apoptosis by interacting with CXCR4 surface receptors. From Human immunodeficiency virus type 1 group M subtype D (isolate Z2/CDC-Z34) (HIV-1).
   6185..6418    +  LTR            3' LTR (ΔU3): self-inactivating 3' long terminal repeat (LTR) from HIV-1
   6490..6611    +  polyA_signal   SV40 poly(A) signal: SV40 polyadenylation signal
   6651..6786    +  rep_origin     SV40 ori: SV40 origin of replication
   6807..6825    -  promoter       T7 promoter: promoter for bacteriophage T7 RNA polymerase
   6833..6988    +  CDS            lacZα (fragment): LacZα fragment of β-galactosidase; lacZ fragment
   6993..7421    +  rep_origin     f1 ori (sequence partly withheld): f1 bacteriophage origin of replication; arrow indicates direction of (+) strand synthesis
   7474..7578    +  promoter       AmpR promoter: bla
   7579..8439    +  CDS            AmpR: β-lactamase; bla; confers resistance to ampicillin, carbenicillin, and related antibiotics
   8610..9198    +  rep_origin     ori: high-copy-number ColE1/pMB1/pBR322/pUC origin of replication
   9381..9473    +  CDS            lacI (fragment): lac repressor; lacI; The lac repressor binds to the lac operator to inhibit transcription in E. coli. This inhibition can be relieved by adding lactose or isopropyl-β-D-thiogalactopyranoside (IPTG).
   9486..9507    +  protein_bind   CAP binding site: CAP binding activates transcription in the presence of cAMP. E. coli catabolite activator protein
   9522..9552    +  promoter       lac promoter: promoter for the E. coli lac operon
   9560..9576    +  protein_bind   lac operator: The lac repressor binds to the lac operator to inhibit transcription in E. coli. This inhibition can be relieved by adding lactose or isopropyl-β-D-thiogalactopyranoside (IPTG). lac repressor encoded by lacI
   9621..9639    +  promoter       T3 promoter: promoter for bacteriophage T3 RNA polymerase
>Addgene plasmid #174173 | PGKp-GFP-YAP (S94A) | addgene full sequence | sequence record 340279 | Addgene NGS Result
TGTAGTCTTATGCAATACTCTTGTAGTCTTGCAACATGGTAACGATGAGTTAGCAACATGCCTTACAAGG
AGAGAAAAAGCACCGTGCATGCCGATTGGTGGAAGTAAGGTGGTACGATCGTGCCTTATTAGGAAGGCAA
CAGACGGGTCTGACATGGATTGGACGAACCACTGAATTGCCGCATTGCAGAGATATTGTATTTAAGTGCC
TAGCTCGATACATAAACGGGTCTCTCTGGTTAGACCAGATCTGAGCCTGGGAGCTCTCTGGCTAACTAGG
GAACCCACTGCTTAAGCCTCAATAAAGCTTGCCTTGAGTGCTTCAAGTAGTGTGTGCCCGTCTGTTGTGT
GACTCTGGTAACTAGAGATCCCTCAGACCCTTTTAGTCAGTGTGGAAAATCTCTAGCAGTGGCGCCCGAA
CAGGGACTTGAAAGCGAAAGGGAAACCAGAGGAGCTCTCTCGACGCAGGACTCGGCTTGCTGAAGCGCGC
ACGGCAAGAGGCGAGGGGCGGCGACTGGTGAGTACGCCAAAAATTTTGACTAGCGGAGGCTAGAAGGAGA
GAGATGGGTGCGAGAGCGTCAGTATTAAGCGGGGGAGAATTAGATCGCGATGGGAAAAAATTCGGTTAAG
GCCAGGGGGAAAGAAAAAATATAAATTAAAACATATAGTATGGGCAAGCAGGGAGCTAGAACGATTCGCA
GTTAATCCTGGCCTGTTAGAAACATCAGAAGGCTGTAGACAAATACTGGGACAGCTACAACCATCCCTTC
AGACAGGATCAGAAGAACTTAGATCATTATATAATACAGTAGCAACCCTCTATTGTGTGCATCAAAGGAT
AGAGATAAAAGACACCAAGGAAGCTTTAGACAAGATAGAGGAAGAGCAAAACAAAAGTAAGACCACCGCA
CAGCAAGCGGCCGCTGATCTTCAGACCTGGAGGAGGAGATATGAGGGACAATTGGAGAAGTGAATTATAT
AAATATAAAGTAGTAAAAATTGAACCATTAGGAGTAGCACCCACCAAGGCAAAGAGAAGAGTGGTGCAGA
GAGAAAAAAGAGCAGTGGGAATAGGAGCTTTGTTCCTTGGGTTCTTGGGAGCAGCAGGAAGCACTATGGG
CGCAGCGTCAATGACGCTGACGGTACAGGCCAGACAATTATTGTCTGGTATAGTGCAGCAGCAGAACAAT
TTGCTGAGGGCTATTGAGGCGCAACAGCATCTGTTGCAACTCACAGTCTGGGGCATCAAGCAGCTCCAGG
CAAGAATCCTGGCTGTGGAAAGATACCTAAAGGATCAACAGCTCCTGGGGATTTGGGGTTGCTCTGGAAA
ACTCATTTGCACCACTGCTGTGCCTTGGAATGCTAGTTGGAGTAATAAATCTCTGGAACAGATTTGGAAT
CACACGACCTGGATGGAGTGGGACAGAGAAATTAACAATTACACAAGCTTAATACACTCCTTAATTGAAG
AATCGCAAAACCAGCAAGAAAAGAATGAACAAGAATTATTGGAATTAGATAAATGGGCAAGTTTGTGGAA
TTGGTTTAACATAACAAATTGGCTGTGGTATATAAAATTATTCATAATGATAGTAGGAGGCTTGGTAGGT
TTAAGAATAGTTTTTGCTGTACTTTCTATAGTGAATAGAGTTAGGCAGGGATATTCACCATTATCGTTTC
AGACCCACCTCCCAACCCCGAGGGGACAATTCTCGACCTCGAGACAAATGGCAGTATTCATCCACAATTT
TAAAAGAAAAGGGGGGATTGGGGGGTACAGTGCAGGGGAAAGAATAGTAGACATAATAGCAACAGACATA
CAAACTAAAGAATTACAAAAACAAATTACAAAAATTCAAAATTTTCGGGTTTATTACAGGGACAGCAGAG
ATCCACTTTGGCCGCGGCTCGAGGGGGTTGGGGTTGCGCCTTTTCCAAGGCAGCCCTGGGTTTGCGCAGG
GACGCGGCTGCTCTGGGCGTGGTTCCGGGAAACGCAGCGGCGCCGACCCTGGGTCTCGCACATTCTTCAC
GTCCGTTCGCAGCGTCACCCGGATCTTCGCCGCTACCCTTGTGGGCCCCCCGGCGACGCTTCCTGCTCCG
CCCCTAAGTCGGGAAGGTTCCTTGCGGTTCGCGGCGTGCCGGACGTGACAAACGGAAGCCGCACGTCTCA
CTAGTACCCTCGCAGACGGACAGCGCCAGGGAGCAATGGCAGCGCGCCGACCGCGATGGGCTGTGGCCAA
TAGCGGCTGCTCAGCAGGGCGCGCCGAGAGCAGCGGCCGGGAAGGGGCGGTGCGGGAGGCGGGGTGTGGG
GCGGTAGTGTGGGCCCTGTTCCTGCCCGCGCGGTGTTCCGCATTCTGCAAGCCTCCGGAGCGCACGTCGG
CAGTCGGCTCCCTCGTTGACCGAATCACCGACCTCTCTCCCCAGGGGGATCCACCGGAGCATGGACTACA
AAGACCATGACGGTGATTATAAAGATCATGACATCGACTACAAGGATGACGATGACAAGATGGATCCCGG
GCAGCAGCCGCCGCCTCAACCGGCCCCCCAGGGCCAAGGGCAGCCGCCTTCGCAGCCCCCGCAGGGGCAG
GGCCCGCCGTCCGGACCCGGGCAACCGGCACCCGCGGCGACCCAGGCGGCGCCGCAGGCACCCCCCGCCG
GGCATCAGATCGTGCACGTCCGCGGGGACTCGGAGACCGACCTGGAGGCGCTCTTCAACGCCGTCATGAA
CCCCAAGACGGCCAACGTGCCCCAGACCGTGCCCATGAGGCTCCGGAAGCTGCCCGACGCCTTCTTCAAG
CCGCCGGAGCCCAAATCCCACTCCCGACAGGCCAGTACTGATGCAGGCACTGCAGGAGCCCTGACTCCAC
AGCATGTTCGAGCTCATTCCTCTCCAGCTTCTCTGCAGTTGGGAGCTGTTTCTCCTGGGACACTGACCCC
CACTGGAGTAGTCTCTGGCCCAGCAGCTACACCCACAGCTCAGCATCTTCGACAGTCTTCTTTTGAGATA
CCTGATGATGTACCTCTGCCAGCAGGTTGGGAGATGGCAAAGACATCTTCTGGTCAGAGATACTTCTTAA
ATCACATCGATCAGACAACAACATGGCAGGACCCCAGGAAGGCCATGCTGTCCCAGATGAACGTCACAGC
CCCCACCAGTCCACCAGTGCAGCAGAATATGATGAACTCGGCTTCAGGTCCTCTTCCTGATGGATGGGAA
CAAGCCATGACTCAGGATGGAGAAATTTACTATATAAACCATAAGAACAAGACCACCTCTTGGCTAGACC
CAAGGCTTGACCCTCGTTTTGCCATGAACCAGAGAATCAGTCAGAGTGCTCCAGTGAAACAGCCACCACC
CCTGGCTCCCCAGAGCCCACAGGGAGGCGTCATGGGTGGCAGCAACTCCAACCAGCAGCAACAGATGCGA
CTGCAGCAACTGCAGATGGAGAAGGAGAGGCTGCGGCTGAAACAGCAAGAACTGCTTCGGCAGGCAATGC
GGAATATCAATCCCAGCACAGCAAATTCTCCAAAATGTCAGGAGTTAGCCCTGCGTAGCCAGTTACCAAC
ACTGGAGCAGGATGGTGGGACTCAAAATCCAGTGTCTTCTCCCGGGATGTCTCAGGAATTGAGAACAATG
ACGACCAATAGCTCAGATCCTTTCCTTAACAGTGGCACCTATCACTCTCGAGATGAGAGTACAGACAGTG
GACTAAGCATGAGCAGCTACAGTGTCCCTCGAACCCCAGATGACTTCCTGAACAGTGTGGATGAGATGGA
TACAGGTGATACTATCAACCAAAGCACCCTGCCCTCACAGCAGAACCGTTTCCCAGACTACCTTGAAGCC
ATTCCTGGGACAAATGTGGACCTTGGAACACTGGAAGGAGATGGAATGAACATAGAAGGAGAGGAGCTGA
TGCCAAGTCTGCAGGAAGCTTTGAGTTCTGACATCCTTAATGACATGGAGTCTGTTTTGGCTGCCACCAA
GCTAGATAAAGAAAGCTTTCTTACATGGTTATAGACCCAGCTTTCTTGTACAAAGTGGTGATCTAGCTAA
AACGCGGCCTCGAATCGAATTCCGCCCCCCCCCCTCTCCCTCCCCCCCCCCTAACGTTACTGGCCGAAGC
CGCTTGGAATAAGGCCGGTGTGCGTTTGTCTATATGTTATTTTCCACCATATTGCCGTCTTTTGGCAATG
TGAGGGCCCGGAAACCTGGCCCTGTCTTCTTGACGAGCATTCCTAGGGGTCTTTCCCCTCTCGCCAAAGG
AATGCAAGGTCTGTTGAATGTCGTGAAGGAAGCAGTTCCTCTGGAAGCTTCTTGAAGACAAACAACGTCT
GTAGCGACCCTTTGCAGGCAGCGGAACCCCCCACCTGGCGACAGGTGCCTCTGCGGCCAAAAGCCACGTG
TATAAGATACACCTGCAAAGGCGGCACAACCCCAGTGCCACGTTGTGAGTTGGATAGTTGTGGAAAGAGT
CAAATGGCTCTCCTCAAGCGTATTCAACAAGGGGCTGAAGGATGCCCAGAAGGTACCCCATTGTATGGGA
TCTGATCTGGGGCCTCGGTGCACATGCTTTACATGTGTTTAGTCGAGGTTAAAAAAACGTCTAGGCCCCC
CGAACCACGGGGACGTGGTTTTCCTTTGAAAAACACGATGATAATATGGCCACAACCATGGTGAGCAAGG
GCGAGGAGCTGTTCACCGGGGTGGTGCCCATCCTGGTCGAGCTGGACGGCGACGTAAACGGCCACAAGTT
CAGCGTGTCCGGCGAGGGCGAGGGCGATGCCACCTACGGCAAGCTGACCCTGAAGTTCATCTGCACCACC
GGCAAGCTGCCCGTGCCCTGGCCCACCCTCGTGACCACCCTGACCTACGGCGTGCAGTGCTTCAGCCGCT
ACCCCGACCACATGAAGCAGCACGACTTCTTCAAGTCCGCCATGCCCGAAGGCTACGTCCAGGAGCGCAC
CATCTTCTTCAAGGACGACGGCAACTACAAGACCCGCGCCGAGGTGAAGTTCGAGGGCGACACCCTGGTG
AACCGCATCGAGCTGAAGGGCATCGACTTCAAGGAGGACGGCAACATCCTGGGGCACAAGCTGGAGTACA
ACTACAACAGCCACAACGTCTATATCATGGCCGACAAGCAGAAGAACGGCATCAAGGTGAACTTCAAGAT
CCGCCACAACATCGAGGACGGCAGCGTGCAGCTCGCCGACCACTACCAGCAGAACACCCCCATCGGCGAC
GGCCCCGTGCTGCTGCCCGACAACCACTACCTGAGCACCCAGTCCGCCCTGAGCAAAGACCCCAACGAGA
AGCGCGATCACATGGTCCTGCTGGAGTTCGTGACCGCCGCCGGGATCACTCTCGGCATGGACGAGCTGTA
CAAGGGCAGCGGAGAGGGCAGAGGAAGTCTGCTAACATGCGGTGACGTCGAGGAGAATCCTGGACCCATG
ACCGAGTACAAGCCCACGGTGCGCCTCGCCACCCGCGACGACGTCCCCAGGGCCGTACGCACCCTCGCCG
CCGCGTTCGCCGACTACCCCGCCACGCGCCACACCGTCGATCCGGACCGCCACATCGAGCGGGTCACCGA
GCTGCAAGAACTCTTCCTCACGCGCGTCGGGCTCGACATCGGCAAGGTGTGGGTCGCGGACGACGGCGCC
GCGGTGGCGGTCTGGACCACGCCGGAGAGCGTCGAAGCGGGGGCGGTGTTCGCCGAGATCGGCCCGCGCA
TGGCCGAGTTGAGCGGTTCCCGGCTGGCCGCGCAGCAACAGATGGAAGGCCTCCTGGCGCCGCACCGGCC
CAAGGAGCCCGCGTGGTTCCTGGCCACCGTCGGCGTCTCGCCCGACCACCAGGGCAAGGGTCTGGGCAGC
GCCGTCGTGCTCCCCGGAGTGGAGGCGGCCGAGCGCGCCGGGGTGCCCGCCTTCCTGGAGACCTCCGCGC
CCCGCAACCTCCCCTTCTACGAGCGGCTCGGCTTCACCGTCACCGCCGACGTCGAGGTGCCCGAAGGACC
GCGCACCTGGTGCATGACCCGCAAGCCCGGTGCCTGACGCCCGCCCCACGACCCGCAGCGCCCGACCGAA
AGGAGCGCACGACCCCATGCATCGGTACCTTTAAGACCAATGACTTACAAGGCAGCTGTAGATCTTAGCC
ACTTTTTAAAAGAAAAGGGGGGACTGGAAGGGCTAATTCACTCCCAACGAAGACAAGATCTGCTTTTTGC
TTGTACTGGGTCTCTCTGGTTAGACCAGATCTGAGCCTGGGAGCTCTCTGGCTAACTAGGGAACCCACTG
CTTAAGCCTCAATAAAGCTTGCCTTGAGTGCTTCAAGTAGTGTGTGCCCGTCTGTTGTGTGACTCTGGTA
ACTAGAGATCCCTCAGACCCTTTTAGTCAGTGTGGAAAATCTCTAGCAGTAGTAGTTCATGTCATCTTAT
TATTCAGTATTTATAACTTGCAAAGAAATGAATATCAGAGAGTGAGAGGAACTTGTTTATTGCAGCTTAT
AATGGTTACAAATAAAGCAATAGCATCACAAATTTCACAAATAAAGCATTTTTTTCACTGCATTCTAGTT
GTGGTTTGTCCAAACTCATCAATGTATCTTATCATGTCTGGCTCTAGCTATCCCGCCCCTAACTCCGCCC
ATCCCGCCCCTAACTCCGCCCAGTTCCGCCCATTCTCCGCCCCATGGCTGACTAATTTTTTTTATTTATG
CAGAGGCCGAGGCCGCCTCGGCCTCTGAGCTATTCCAGAAGTAGTGAGGAGGCTTTTTTGGAGGCCTAGG
GACGTACCCAATTCGCCCTATAGTGAGTCGTATTACGCGCGCTCACTGGCCGTCGTTTTACAACGTCGTG
ACTGGGAAAACCCTGGCGTTACCCAACTTAATCGCCTTGCAGCACATCCCCCTTTCGCCAGCTGGCGTAA
TAGCGAAGAGGCCCGCACCGATCGCCCTTCCCAACAGTTGCGCAGCCTGAATGGCGAATGGG
[124 nt withheld, positions 6993-7116]
C
[91 nt withheld, positions 7118-7208]
A
[49 nt withheld, positions 7210-7258]
CCTTTGACGTTGGAGTCCACGTTCTTT
[37 nt withheld, positions 7286-7322]
ACCCTATCTCGGTCTATTCTTTTGATTTATAAGGGATTTTGCCGATTTCGGCCTATTGGTTAAAAAATGA
GCTGATTTAACAAAAATTTAACGCGAATTTTAACAAAATATTAACGCTTACAATTTAGGTGGCACTTTTC
GGGGAAATGTGCGCGGAACCCCTATTTGTTTATTTTTCTAAATACATTCAAATATGTATCCGCTCATGAG
ACAATAACCCTGATAAATGCTTCAATAATATTGAAAAAGGAAGAGTATGAGTATTCAACATTTCCGTGTC
GCCCTTATTCCCTTTTTTGCGGCATTTTGCCTTCCTGTTTTTGCTCACCCAGAAACGCTGGTGAAAGTAA
AAGATGCTGAAGATCAGTTGGGTGCACGAGTGGGTTACATCGAACTGGATCTCAACAGCGGTAAGATCCT
TGAGAGTTTTCGCCCCGAAGAACGTTTTCCAATGATGAGCACTTTTAAAGTTCTGCTATGTGGCGCGGTA
TTATCCCGTATTGACGCCGGGCAAGAGCAACTCGGTCGCCGCATACACTATTCTCAGAATGACTTGGTTG
AGTACTCACCAGTCACAGAAAAGCATCTTACGGATGGCATGACAGTAAGAGAATTATGCAGTGCTGCCAT
AACCATGAGTGATAACACTGCGGCCAACTTACTTCTGACAACGATCGGAGGACCGAAGGAGCTAACCGCT
TTTTTGCACAACATGGGGGATCATGTAACTCGCCTTGATCGTTGGGAACCGGAGCTGAATGAAGCCATAC
CAAACGACGAGCGTGACACCACGATGCCTGTAGCAATGGCAACAACGTTGCGCAAACTATTAACTGGCGA
ACTACTTACTCTAGCTTCCCGGCAACAATTAATAGACTGGATGGAGGCGGATAAAGTTGCAGGACCACTT
CTGCGCTCGGCCCTTCCGGCTGGCTGGTTTATTGCTGATAAATCTGGAGCCGGTGAGCGTGGGTCTCGCG
GTATCATTGCAGCACTGGGGCCAGATGGTAAGCCCTCCCGTATCGTAGTTATCTACACGACGGGGAGTCA
GGCAACTATGGATGAACGAAATAGACAGATCGCTGAGATAGGTGCCTCACTGATTAAGCATTGGTAACTG
TCAGACCAAGTTTACTCATATATACTTTAGATTGATTTAAAACTTCATTTTTAATTTAAAAGGATCTAGG
TGAAGATCCTTTTTGATAATCTCATGACCAAAATCCCTTAACGTGAGTTTTCGTTCCACTGAGCGTCAGA
CCCCGTAGAAAAGATCAAAGGATCTTCTTGAGATCCTTTTTTTCTGCGCGTAATCTGCTGCTTGCAAACA
AAAAAACCACCGCTACCAGCGGTGGTTTGTTTGCCGGATCAAGAGCTACCAACTCTTTTTCCGAAGGTAA
CTGGCTTCAGCAGAGCGCAGATACCAAATACTGTTCTTCTAGTGTAGCCGTAGTTAGGCCACCACTTCAA
GAACTCTGTAGCACCGCCTACATACCTCGCTCTGCTAATCCTGTTACCAGTGGCTGCTGCCAGTGGCGAT
AAGTCGTGTCTTACCGGGTTGGACTCAAGACGATAGTTACCGGATAAGGCGCAGCGGTCGGGCTGAACGG
GGGGTTCGTGCACACAGCCCAGCTTGGAGCGAACGACCTACACCGAACTGAGATACCTACAGCGTGAGCT
ATGAGAAAGCGCCACGCTTCCCGAAGGGAGAAAGGCGGACAGGTATCCGGTAAGCGGCAGGGTCGGAACA
GGAGAGCGCACGAGGGAGCTTCCAGGGGGAAACGCCTGGTATCTTTATAGTCCTGTCGGGTTTCGCCACC
TCTGACTTGAGCGTCGATTTTTGTGATGCTCGTCAGGGGGGCGGAGCCTATGGAAAAACGCCAGCAACGC
GGCCTTTTTACGGTTCCTGGCCTTTTGCTGGCCTTTTGCTCACATGTTCTTTCCTGCGTTATCCCCTGAT
TCTGTGGATAACCGTATTACCGCCTTTGAGTGAGCTGATACCGCTCGCCGCAGCCGAACGACCGAGCGCA
GCGAGTCAGTGAGCGAGGAAGCGGAAGAGCGCCCAATACGCAAACCGCCTCTCCCCGCGCGTTGGCCGAT
TCATTAATGCAGCTGGCACGACAGGTTTCCCGACTGGAAAGCGGGCAGTGAGCGCAACGCAATTAATGTG
AGTTAGCTCACTCATTAGGCACCCCAGGCTTTACACTTTATGCTTCCGGCTCGTATGTTGTGTGGAATTG
TGAGCGGATAACAATTTCACACAGGAAACAGCTATGACCATGATTACGCCAAGCGCGCAATTAACCCTCA
CTAAAGGGAACAAAAGCTGGAGCTGCAAGCTTAA
